Addgene plasmid #26262: pXN-FBLWLF
Depositing lab: Tom Clandinin. Depositing organization: Stanford University. Publication: A versatile in vivo system for directed dissection of gene expression patterns. Gohl DM, Silies MA, Gao XJ, Bhalerao S, Luongo FJ, Lin CC, Potter CJ, Clandinin TR. Nat Methods. 2011 Mar;8(3):231-7. doi: 10.1038/nmeth.1561. PubMed 21473015.
Backbone
  Vector backbone: pCaSpeR4
  Backbone size w/o insert (bp): 8707
  Vector type: Bacterial Expression, Insect Expression ; Drosophila transgenesis
Growth in bacteria
  Bacterial resistance: Ampicillin, 100 μg/mL
  Growth temperature: 37°C
  Growth strain: DH5alpha
  Copy number: High Copy
Gene/Insert
  Gene/Insert name: Multiple cloning site
  Insert size (bp): 50
  Cloning method: Restriction Enzyme; 5′ cloning site BamHI (not destroyed); 3′ cloning site SphI (not destroyed)
  Sequencing primers: 5′ CAGTGCACGTTTGCTTGTTGA
Resource information
  A portion of this plasmid was derived from a plasmid made by: Derived from the XN plasmid (obtained from Paul Schedl)
Terms and licenses: Academic/Nonprofit Terms; Industry Terms: Not Available to Industry
How to cite: pXN-FBLWLF was a gift from Tom Clandinin (Addgene plasmid # 26262 ; http://n2t.net/addgene:26262 ; RRID:Addgene_26262)
