[The description below was written by a language model from this plasmid's Addgene catalogue record and pLannotate feature annotations shown in this document.]
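Description:
pXN-FBLWLF is a P-element transformation vector for Drosophila germline transgenesis, built on the pCaSpeR4 backbone and derived in part from the XN plasmid. In E. coli it is maintained as a high-copy plasmid through a ColE1/pUC-type origin and selected with ampicillin via the β-lactamase gene. The catalogued insert is only a roughly 50 bp multiple cloning site placed between BamHI and SphI sites that remain intact, so this is an empty scaffold intended to receive a payload rather than an expression construct. The record names no promoter or coding sequence as cargo.

The name mirrors the order of elements annotated between the P element 5' and 3' ends: FRT, attB, loxP, mini-white, loxP, FRT. The P element ends allow transposase-mediated insertion into the fly genome, and mini-white provides the eye-colour marker for scoring transformants in a white mutant background. The two loxP sites flank mini-white in the same orientation, so Cre could excise the marker. The two minimal FRT sites, also in matching orientation, enclose the whole attB–loxP–mini-white–loxP block, so FLP could remove it as a unit. The φC31 attB site offers a substrate for φC31 integrase-mediated recombination with an attP partner.

Other annotations include a second partial P element 5' sequence, a fragment of the PGK polyadenylation signal just upstream of mini-white, and several small white, bom and rop fragments in the backbone, which appear to be remnants of the parental vectors. The associated publication describes an in vivo system for dissecting gene expression patterns in flies, which is consistent with use as a swappable, recombinase-addressable transposon backbone. The record does not spell out the intended exchange scheme.
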