Features (pLannotate 1.2.2; 19 found; start..end, strand, type, name):
     25..609     +  misc_feature   P element 5' end: No description available
    623..656     -  protein_bind   FRT (minimal): supports FLP-mediated excision but not integration (Turan and Bode, 2011) FLP recombinase from the Saccharomyces cerevisiae 2μ plasmid
    666..684     -  misc_feature   MCS (fragment): pBluescript multiple cloning site
    701..770     +  protein_bind   attB: attB site for the φC31 integrase (Groth et al., 2000) phage φC31 integrase
    980..1083    +  misc_feature   P element 5' end (fragment): No description available
   1081..1106    -  misc_feature   MCS (fragment): pBluescript multiple cloning site
   1135..1168    +  protein_bind   loxP: Cre-mediated recombination occurs in the 8-bp core sequence (GCATACAT). Cre recombinase
   1172..1338    -  polyA_signal   PGK poly(A) signal (fragment): mouse phosphoglycerate kinase 1 polyadenylation signal
   1344..5463    +  gene           mini-white: white; This modified version of the white gene lacks part of the first intron.
   5469..5502    +  protein_bind   loxP: Cre-mediated recombination occurs in the 8-bp core sequence (GCATACAT). Cre recombinase
   5526..5559    -  protein_bind   FRT (minimal): supports FLP-mediated excision but not integration (Turan and Bode, 2011) FLP recombinase from the Saccharomyces cerevisiae 2μ plasmid
   5789..6021    +  misc_feature   P element 3' end: P element 3' end
   6021..6523    +  gene           mini-white (fragment): white; This modified version of the white gene lacks part of the first intron.
   6522..6591    -  misc_feature   bom (fragment): basis of mobility region from pBR322
   6693..6728    -  CDS            rop (fragment): Rop protein, which maintains plasmids at low copy number; rop
   6823..6927    +  promoter       AmpR promoter: bla
   6928..7788    +  CDS            AmpR: β-lactamase; bla; confers resistance to ampicillin, carbenicillin, and related antibiotics
   7959..8547    +  rep_origin     ori: high-copy-number ColE1/pMB1/pBR322/pUC origin of replication
   8553..24      +  CDS            mini-white (fragment) (across the origin): Drosophila white gene eye color pigment; white; This is a modified version of the white gene lacking part of the first intron.
>Addgene plasmid #26262 | pXN-FBLWLF | depositor full sequence | sequence record 12354 | Author sequence
CCGCTGGACTACGTGGGTCTGGCCCATGATGAAATAACATAAGGTGGTCCCGTCGATAGCCGAAGCTTAC
CGAAGTATACACTTAAATTCAGTGCACGTTTGCTTGTTGAGAGGAAAGGTTGTGTGCGGACAATTTTTTT
TTGAAAACATTAACCCTTACGTGGAATAAAAAAAAATGAAATATTGCAAATTTTGCTGCAAAGCTGTGAC
TGGAGTAAAATTAATTCACGTGCCGAAGTGTGCTATTAAGAGAAAATTGTGGGAGCAGAGCCTTGGGTGC
AGCCTTGGTGAAAACTCCCAAATTTGTGATACCCACTTTAATGATTCGCAGTGGAAGGCTGCACCTGCAA
AAGGTCAGACATTTAAAAGGAGGCGACTCAACGCAGATGCCGTACCTAGTAAAGTGATAGAGCCTGAACC
AGAAAAGATAAAAGAAGGCTATACCAGTGGGAGTACACAAACAGAGTAAGTTTGAATAGTAAAAAAAATC
ATTTATGTAAACAATAACGTGACTGTGCGTTAGGTCCTGTTCATTGTTTAATGAAAATAAGAGCTTGAGG
GAAAAAATTCGTACTTTGGAGTACGAAATGCGTCGTTTAGAGCAGCAGCCGAATTCGGTACCGAAGTTCC
TATACTTTCTAGAGAATAGGAACTTCGGCGCGCCAGTACCGGGCCCCCCCTCGACGATGTAGGTCACGGT
CTCGAAGCCGCGGTGCGGGTGCCAGGGCGTGCCCTTGGGCTCCCCGGGCGCGTACTCCACCTCACCCATC
TGGTCCATCATGATGAACGGGTCGAGGTGGCGGTAGTTGATCCCGGCGAACGCGCGGCGCACCGGGAAGC
CCTCGCCCTCGAAACCGCTGGGCGCGGTGGTCACGGTGAGCACGGGACGTGCGACGGCGTCGGCGGGTGC
GGATACGCGGGGCAGCGTCAGCGGGTTCTCGACGGTCACGGCGGGCATGTCGAGGTCGACGGTATCGATA
AGCTTACCGAAGTATACACTTAAATTCAGTGCACGTTTGCTTGTTGAGAGGAAAGGTTGTGTGCGGACGA
ATTTTTTTTTGAAAACATTAACCCTTACGTGGATCCACTAGTTCTAGAGCGGCCGCTCGAGTTAATTAAG
CATGCCTAGGCTAGATAACTTCGTATAGCATACATTATACGAAGTTATAGCTTCTGATGGAATTAGAACT
TGGCAAAACAATACTGAGAATGAAGTGTATGTGGAACAGAGGCTGCTGATCTCGTTCTTCAGGCTATGAA
ACTGACACATTTGGAAACCACAGTACTTAGAACCACAAAGTGGGAATCAAGAGAAAAACAATGATCCCAC
GAGAGATCGAATTCTAGTATGTATGTAAGTTAATAAAACCCATTTTTGCGGAAAGTAGATAAAAAAAACA
TTTTTTTTTTTTACTGCACTGGATATCATTGAACTTATCTGATCAGTTTTAAATTTACTTCGATCCAAGG
GTATTTGATGTACCAGGTTCTTTCGATTACCTCTCACTCAAAATGACATTCCACTCAAAGTCAGCGCTGT
TTGCCTCCTTCTCTGTCCACAGAAATATCGCCGTCTCTTTCGCCGCTGCGTCCGCTATCTCTTTCGCCAC
CGTTTGTAGCGTTACGTAGCGTCAATGTCCGCCTTCAGTTGCATTTTGTCAGCGGTTTCGTGACGAAGCT
CCAAGCGGTTTACGCCATCAATTAAACACAAAGTGCTGTGCCAAAACTCCTCTCGCTTCTTATTTTTGTT
TGTTTTTTGAGTGATTGGGGTGGTGATTGGTTTTGGGTGGGTAAGCAGGGGAAAGTGTGAAAAATCCCGG
CAATGGGCCAAGAGGATCAGGAGCTATTAATTCGCGGAGGCAGCAAACACCCATCTGCCGAGCATCTGAA
CAATGTGAGTAGTACATGTGCATACATCTTAAGTTCACTTGATCTATAGGAACTGCGATTGCAACATCAA
ATTGTCTGCGGCGTGAGAACTGCGACCCACAAAAATCCCAAACCGCAATTGCACAAACAAATAGTGACAC
GAAACAGATTATTCTGGTAGCTGTTCTCGCTATATAAGACAATTTTTGAGATCATATCATGATCAAGACA
TCTAAAGGCATTCATTTTCGACTATATTCTTTTTTACAAAAAATATAACAACCAGATATTTTAAGCTGAT
CCTAGATGCACAAAAAATAAATAAAAGTATAAACCTACTTCGTAGGATACTTCGGGGTACTTTTTGTTCG
GGGTTAGATGAGCATAACGCTTGTAGTTGATATTTGAGATCCCCTATCATTGCAGGGTGACAGCGGAGCG
GCTTCGCAGAGCTGCATTAACCAGGGCTTCGGGCAGGCCAAAAACTACGGCACGCTCCGGCCACCCAGTC
CGCCGGAGGACTCCGGTTCAGGGAGCGGCCAACTAGCCGAGAACCTCACCTATGCCTGGCACAATATGGA
CATCTTTGGGGCGGTCAATCAGCCGGGCTCCGGATGGCGGCAGCTGGTCAACCGGACACGCGGACTATTC
TGCAACGAGCGACACATACCGGCGCCCAGGAAACATTTGCTCAAGAACGGTGAGTTTCTATTCGCAGTCG
GCTGATCTGTGTGAAATCTTAATAAAGGGTCCAATTACCAATTTGAAACTCAGTTTGCGGCGTGGCCTAT
CCGGGCGAACTTTTGGCCGTGATGGGCAGTTCCGGTGCCGGAAAGACGACCCTGCTGAATGCCCTTGCCT
TTCGATCGCCGCAGGGCATCCAAGTATCGCCATCCGGGATGCGACTGCTCAATGGCCAACCTGTGGACGC
CAAGGAGATGCAGGCCAGGTGCGCCTATGTCCAGCAGGATGACCTCTTTATCGGCTCCCTAACGGCCAGG
GAACACCTGATTTTCCAAGCCATGGTGCGGATGCCACGACATCTGACCTATCGGCAGCGAGTGGCCCGCG
TGGATCAGGTGATCCAGGAGCTTTCGCTCAGCAAATGTCAGCACACGATCATCGGTGTGCCCGGCAGGGT
GAAAGGTCTGTCCGGCGGAGAAAGGAAGCGTCTGGCATTCGCCTCCGAGGCTCTAACCGATCCGCCGCTT
CTGATCTGCGATGAGCCCACCTCCGGACTGGACTCCTTTACCGCCCACAGCGTCGTCCAGGTGCTGAAGA
AGCTGTCGCAGAAGGGCAAGACCGTCATCCTGACCATTCATCAGCCGTCTTCCGAGCTGTTTGAGCTCTT
TGACAAGATCCTTCTGATGGCCGAGGGCAGGGTAGCTTTCTTGGGCACTCCCAGCGAAGCCGTCGACTTC
TTTTCCTAGTGAGTTCGATGTGTTTATTAAGGGTATCTAGTATTACATAACATCTCAACTCCTATCCAGC
GTGGGTGCCCAGTGTCCTACCAACTACAATCCGGCGGACTTTTACGTACAGGTGTTGGCCGTTGTGCCCG
GACGGGAGATCGAGTCCCGTGATCGGATCGCCAAGATATGCGACAATTTTGCCATTAGCAAAGTAGCCCG
GGATATGGAGCAGTTGTTGGCCACCAAAAATCTGGAGAAGCCACTGGAGCAGCCGGAGAATGGGTACACC
TACAAGGCCACCTGGTTCATGCAGTTCCGGGCGGTCCTGTGGCGATCCTGGCTGTCGGTGCTCAAGGAAC
CACTCCTCGTAAAAGTGCGACTTATTCAGACAACGGTGAGTGGTTCCAGTGGAAACAAATGATATAACGC
TTACAATTCTTGGAAACAAATTCGCTAGATTTTAGATAGAATTGCCTGATTCCACACCCTTCTTAGTTTT
TTTCAATGAGATGTATAGTTTATAGTTTTGCAGAAGATAAATAAATTTCATTTAACTCGCGAATATTAAT
GAGATGCGAGTAACATTTTAATTTGCAGATGGTTGCCATCTTGATTGGCCTCATCTTTTTGGGCCAACAA
CTCACGCAAGTGGGTGTGATGAATATCAACGGAGCCATCTTCCTCTTCCTGACCAACATGACCTTTCAAA
ACGTCTTTGCCACGATAAATGTAAGTCATGTTTAGAATACATTTGCATTTCAATAATTTACTAACTTTCT
AATGAATCGATTCGATTTAGGTGTTCACCTCAGAGCTGCCAGTTTTTATGAGGGAGGCCCGAAGTCGACT
TTATCGCTGTGACACATACTTTCTGGGCAAAACGATTGCCGAATTGCCGCTTTTTCTCACAGTGCCACTG
GTCTTCACGGCGATTGCCTATCCGATGATCGGACTGCGGGCCGGAGTGCTGCACTTCTTCAACTGCCTGG
CGCTGGTCACTCTGGTGGCCAATGTGTCAACGTCCTTCGGATATCTAATATCCTGCGCCAGCTCCTCGAC
CTCGATGGCGCTGTCTGTGGGTCCGCCGGTTATCATACCATTCCTGCTCTTTGGCGGCTTCTTCTTGAAC
TCGGGCTCGGTGCCAGTATACCTCAAATGGTTGTCGTACCTCTCATGGTTCCGTTACGCCAACGAGGGTC
TGCTGATTAACCAATGGGCGGACGTGGAGCCGGGCGAAATTAGCTGCACATCGTCGAACACCACGTGCCC
CAGTTCGGGCAAGGTCATCCTGGAGACGCTTAACTTCTCCGCCGCCGATCTGCCGCTGGACTACGTGGGT
CTGGCCATTCTCATCGTGAGCTTCCGGGTGCTCGCATATCTGGCTCTAAGACTTCGGGCCCGACGCAAGG
AGTAGCCGACATATATCCGAAATAACTGCTTGTTTTTTTTTTTTACCATTATTACCATCGTGTTTACTGT
TTATTGCCCCCTCAAAAAGCTAATGTAATTATATTTGTGCCAATAAAAACAAGATATGACCTATAGAATA
CAAGTATTTCCCCTTCGAACATCCCCACAAGTAGACTTTGGATTTGTCTTCTAACCAAAAGACTTACACA
CCTGCATACCTTACATCAAAAACTCGTTTATCGCTACATAAAACACCGGGATATATTTTTTATATACATA
CTTTTCAAATCGCGCGCCCTCTTCATAATTCACCTCCACCACACCACGTTTCGTAGTTGCTCTTTCGCTG
TCTCCCACCCGCTCTCCGCAACACATTCACCTTTTGTTCGACGACCTTGGAGCGACTGTCGTTAGTTCCG
CGCGATTCGGTTCGCTCAAATGGTTCCGAGTGGTTCATTTCGTCTCAATAGAAATTAGTAATAAATATTT
GTATGTACAATTTATTTGCTCCAATATATTTGTATATATTTCCCTCACAGCTATATTTATTCTAATTTAA
TATTATGACTTTTTAAGGTAATTTTTTGTGACCTGTTCGGAGTGATTAGCGTTACAATTTGAACTGAAAG
TGACATCCAGTGTTTGTTCCTTGTGTAGATGCATCTCAAAAAAATGGTGGGCATAATAGTGTTGTTTATA
TATATCAAAAATAACAACTATAATAATAAGAATACATTTAATTTAGAAAATGCTTGGATTTCACTGGAAC
TAGAATTCATAACTTCGTATAGCATACATTATACGAAGTTATGGATCTGGCCGCGCTCTTCCGCTGAAGT
TCCTATACTTTCTAGAGAATAGGAACTTCCTCGACGGTAGCGGTCCGGTTGTTTTCGTGCTCATCGCGAG
TACGTATTTATTTTTAAAAAATAATAAACGCGGCAAACACAATCACACAAATGTGCAGGCACAGTGGGAC
AAAGTGCGCTAAATTTGGATATGTAATAAATCCAAAACCAAAAAGAAAACAAAAAACGGTAAAATATTTT
ACTGTTGTTAAAATTCGATCATTCATTATTCGCTGCATGAATTAGCTTTGCGTACTCGCAAATTATTAAA
AATAAAACTTTAAAAATAATTTCGTCTAATTAATATTATGAGTTAATTCAAACCCCACGGACATGCTAAG
GGTTAATCAACAATCATATCGCTGTCTCACTCAGACTCAATACGACACTCAGAATACTATTCCTTTCACT
CGCACTTATTGCAAGCATACGTTAAGTGGATGTCTCTTGCCGACGGGACCACCTTATGTTATTTCATCAT
GGTCTGGCCATTCTCATCGTGAGCTTCCGGGTGCTCGCATATCTGGCTCTAAGACTTCGGGCCCGACGCA
AGGAGTAGCCGACATATATCCGAAATAACTGCTTGTTTTTTTTTTTACCATTATTACCATCGTGTTTACT
GTTTATTGCCCCCTCAAAAAGCTAATGTAATTATATTTGTGCCAATAAAAACAAGATATGACCTATAGAA
TACAAGTATTTCCCCTTCGAACATCCCCACAAGTAGACTTTGGATTTGTCTTCTAACCAAAAGACTTACA
CACCTGCATACCTTACATCAAAAACTCGTTTATCGCTACATAAAACACCGGGATATATTTTTTATATACA
TACTTTTCAAATCGCGCGCCCTCTTCATAATTCACCTCCACCACACCACGTTTCGTAGTTGCTCTTTCGC
TGTCTCCCACCCGCTCTCCGCAACACATTCACCTTTTGTTCGACGACCTTGGAGCGACTGTCGTTAGTTC
CGCGCGATTCGGTGCGGTATTTCACACCGCATATGGTGCACTCTCAGTACAATCTGCTCTGATGCCGCAT
AGTTAAGCCAGCCCCGACACCCGCCAACACCCGCTGACGCGCCCTGACGGGCTTGTCTGCTCCCGGCATC
CGCTTACAGACAAGCTGTGACCGTCTCCGGGAGCTGCATGTGTCAGAGGTTTTCACCGTCATCACCGAAA
CGCGCGAGACGAAAGGGCCTCGTGATACGCCTATTTTTATAGGTTAATGTCATGATAATAATGGTTTCTT
AGACGTCAGGTGGCACTTTTCGGGGAAATGTGCGCGGAACCCCTATTTGTTTATTTTTCTAAATACATTC
AAATATGTATCCGCTCATGAGACAATAACCCTGATAAATGCTTCAATAATATTGAAAAAGGAAGAGTATG
AGTATTCAACATTTCCGTGTCGCCCTTATTCCCTTTTTTGCGGCATTTTGCCTTCCTGTTTTTGCTCACC
CAGAAACGCTGGTGAAAGTAAAAGATGCTGAAGATCAGTTGGGTGCACGAGTGGGTTACATCGAACTGGA
TCTCAACAGCGGTAAGATCCTTGAGAGTTTTCGCCCCGAAGAACGTTTTCCAATGATGAGCACTTTTAAA
GTTCTGCTATGTGGCGCGGTATTATCCCGTATTGACGCCGGGCAAGAGCAACTCGGTCGCCGCATACACT
ATTCTCAGAATGACTTGGTTGAGTACTCACCAGTCACAGAAAAGCATCTTACGGATGGCATGACAGTAAG
AGAATTATGCAGTGCTGCCATAACCATGAGTGATAACACTGCGGCCAACTTACTTCTGACAACGATCGGA
GGACCGAAGGAGCTAACCGCTTTTTTGCACAACATGGGGGATCATGTAACTCGCCTTGATCGTTGGGAAC
CGGAGCTGAATGAAGCCATACCAAACGACGAGCGTGACACCACGATGCCTGTAGCAATGGCAACAACGTT
GCGCAAACTATTAACTGGCGAACTACTTACTCTAGCTTCCCGGCAACAATTAATAGACTGGATGGAGGCG
GATAAAGTTGCAGGACCACTTCTGCGCTCGGCCCTTCCGGCTGGCTGGTTTATTGCTGATAAATCTGGAG
CCGGTGAGCGTGGGTCTCGCGGTATCATTGCAGCACTGGGGCCAGATGGTAAGCCCTCCCGTATCGTAGT
TATCTACACGACGGGGAGTCAGGCAACTATGGATGAACGAAATAGACAGATCGCTGAGATAGGTGCCTCA
CTGATTAAGCATTGGTAACTGTCAGACCAAGTTTACTCATATATACTTTAGATTGATTTAAAACTTCATT
TTTAATTTAAAAGGATCTAGGTGAAGATCCTTTTTGATAATCTCATGACCAAAATCCCTTAACGTGAGTT
TTCGTTCCACTGAGCGTCAGACCCCGTAGAAAAGATCAAAGGATCTTCTTGAGATCCTTTTTTTCTGCGC
GTAATCTGCTGCTTGCAAACAAAAAAACCACCGCTACCAGCGGTGGTTTGTTTGCCGGATCAAGAGCTAC
CAACTCTTTTTCCGAAGGTAACTGGCTTCAGCAGAGCGCAGATACCAAATACTGTCCTTCTAGTGTAGCC
GTAGTTAGGCCACCACTTCAAGAACTCTGTAGCACCGCCTACATACCTCGCTCTGCTAATCCTGTTACCA
GTGGCTGCTGCCAGTGGCGATAAGTCGTGTCTTACCGGGTTGGACTCAAGACGATAGTTACCGGATAAGG
CGCAGCGGTCGGGCTGAACGGGGGGTTCGTGCACACAGCCCAGCTTGGAGCGAACGACCTACACCGAACT
GAGATACCTACAGCGTGAGCATTGAGAAAGCGCCACGCTTCCCGAAGGGAGAAAGGCGGACAGGTATCCG
GTAAGCGGCAGGGTCGGAACAGGAGAGCGCACGAGGGAGCTTCCAGGGGGAAACGCCTGGTATCTTTATA
GTCCTGTCGGGTTTCGCCACCTCTGACTTGAGCGTCGATTTTTGTGATGCTCGTCAGGGGGGCGGAGCCT
ATGGAAAAACGCCTTCTTCTTGAACTCGGGCTCGGTGCCAGTATACCTCAAATGGTTGTCGTACCTCTCA
TGGTTCCGTTACGCCAACGAGGGTCTGCTGATTAACCAATGGGCGGACGTGGAGCCGGGCGAAATTAGCT
GCACATCGTCGAACACCACGTGCCCCAGTTCGGGCAAGGTCATCCTGGAGACGCTTAACTTCTCCGCCGC
CGATCTG
