>Addgene plasmid #26262 | pXN-FBLWLF | addgene partial sequence | sequence record 32414 | 26262 with miniwhite-F 5'-TTTGTGACCTGTTCGGAGTGA
GTTTGTTCCTTGTGTAGATGCATCTCAAAAAAATGGTGGGCATAATAGTGTTGTTTATATATATCAAAAA
TAACAACTATAATAATAAGAATACATTTAATTTAGAAAATGCTTGGATTTCACTGGAACTAGAATTCATA
ACTTCGTATAGCATACATTATACGAAGTTATGGATCTGGCCGCGCTCTTCCGCTGAAGTTCCTATACTTT
CTAGAGAATAGGAACTTCCTCGACGGTAGCGGTCCGGTTGTTTTCGTGCTCATCGCGAGTACGTATTTAT
TTTTAAAAAATAATAAACGCGGCAAACACAATCACACAAATGTGCAGGCACAGTGGGACAAAGTGCGCTA
AATTTGGATATGTAATAAATCCAAAACCAAAAAGAAAACAAAAAACGGTAAAATATTTTACTGTTGTTAA
AATTCGATCATTCATTATTCGCTGCATGAATTAGCTTTGCGTACTCGCAAATTATTAAAAATAAAACTTT
AAAAATAATTTCGTCTAATTAATATTATGAGTTAATTCAAACCCCACGGACATGCTAAGGGTTAATCAAC
AATCATATCGCTGTCTCACTCAGACTCAATACGACACTCAGAATACTATTCCTTTCACTCGCACTTATTG
CAAGCATACGTTAAGTGGATGTCTCTTGCCGACGGGACCACCTTATGTTATTTCATCATGGTCTGGCCAT
TCTCATCGTGAGCTTCCGGGTGCTCGCATATCTGGCTCTAAGACTTCGGGCCCGACGCAAGGAGTAGCCG
ACATATATCCGAAATAACTGCTTGTTTTTT
