>Addgene plasmid #26262 | pXN-FBLWLF | addgene partial sequence | sequence record 32415 | 26262 with pBR322ori-F
TTGAGCGTCGATTTTTGTGATGCTCGTCAGGGGGGCGGAGCCTATGGAAAAACGCCTTCTTCTTGAACTC
GGGCTCGGTGCCAGTATACCTCAAATGGTTGTCGTACCTCTCATGGTTCCGTTACGCCAACGAGGGTCTG
CTGATTAACCAATGGGCGGACGTGGAGCCGGGCGAAATTAGCTGCACATCGTCGAACACCACGTGCCCCA
GTTCGGGCAAGGTCATCCTGGAGACGCTTAACTTCTCCGCCGCCGATCTGCCGCTGGACTACGTGGGTCT
GGCCCATGATGAAATAACATAAGGTGGTCCCGTCGATAGCCGAAGCTTACCGAAGTATACACTTAAATTC
AGTGCACGTTTGCTTGTTGAGAGGAAAGGTTGTGTGCGGACAATTTTTTTTTGAAAACATTAACCCTTAC
GTGGAATAAAAAAAAATGAAATATTGCAAATTTTGCTGCAAAGCTGTGACTGGAGTAAAATTAATTCACG
TGCCGAAGTGTGCTATTAAGAGAAAATTGTGGGAGCAGAGCCTTGGGTGCAGCCTTGGTGAAAACTCCCA
AATTTGTGATACCCACTTTAATGATTCGCAGTGGAAGGCTGCACCTGCAAAAGGTCAGACATTTAAAAGG
AGGCGACTCAACGCAGATGCCGTACCTAGTAAAGTGATAGAGCCTGAACCAGAAAAGATAAAAGAAGGCT
ATACCAGTGGGAGTACACAAACAGAGTAAGTTTGAATAGTAAAAAAAATCATTTATGTAAACAATAACGT
GACTGTGCGTTAGGTCCTGTTCATTGTTTAATGAAAATAAGAGCTTGAGGG
