>Addgene plasmid #26262 | pXN-FBLWLF | addgene partial sequence | sequence record 32416 | 26262 with pBluescriptKS
GTGCACGTTTGCTTGTTGAGAGGAAAGGTTGTGTGCGGACGAATTTTTTTTTGAAAACATTAACCCTTAC
GTGGATCCACTAGTTCTAGAGCGGCCGCTCGAGTTAATTAAGCATGCCTAGGCTAGATAACTTCGTATAG
CATACATTATACGAAGTTATAGCTTCTGATGGAATTAGAACTTGGCAAAACAATACTGAGAATGAAGTGT
ATGTGGAACAGAGGCTGCTGATCTCGTTCTTCAGGCTATGAAACTGACACATTTGGAAACCACAGTACTT
AGAACCACAAAGTGGGAATCAAGAGAAAAACAATGATCCCACGAGAGATCGAATTCTAGTATGTATGTAA
GTTAATAAAACCCATTTTTGCGGAAAGTAGATAAAAAAAACATTTTTTTTTTTTACTGCACTGGATATCA
TTGAACTTATCTGATCAGTTTTAAATTTACTTCGATCCAAGGGTATTTGATGTACCAGGTTCTTTCGATT
ACCTCTCACTCAAAATGACATTCCACTCAAAGTCAGCGCTGTTTGCCTCCTTCTCTGTCCACAGAAATAT
CGCCGTCTCTTTCGCCGCTGCGTCCGCTATCTCTTTCGCCACCGTTTGTAGCGTTACGTAGCGTCAATGT
CCGCCTTCAGTTGCATTTTGTCAGCGGTTTCGTGACGAAGCTCCAAGCGGTTTACGCCATCAATTAAACA
CAAAGTGCTGTGCCAAAACTCCTCTCGCTTCTTATTTTTGTTTGTTTTTTGAGTGATTGGGGTGGTGATT
GGTTTTGGGTGGGTAAGCAGGGGAAAGTGTGAAAAATCCCGGCAATGGGCCAAGAGGATCAGGAGCTATT
AATTCGCGGAGGCAGCAAACACCCATCTGCCGAGCATCTGAACAATGTGAGTAGTACATGTGCATACATC
TTAAGTTCACTTGATCTATAGGAACTGC
